Addgene plasmid #19322: FmnI GST369/pGEX6p1
Depositing lab: Philip Leder. Depositing organization: Harvard Medical School. Publication: Formin-1 protein associates with microtubules through a peptide domain encoded by exon-2. Zhou F, Leder P, Martin SS. Exp Cell Res. 2006 Apr 15. 312(7):1119-26. 10.1016/j.yexcr.2005.12.035 PubMed 16480715.
Backbone
  Vector backbone: pGEX-6P-1
  Backbone size w/o insert (bp): 4900
  Vector type: Bacterial Expression
Growth in bacteria
  Bacterial resistance: Ampicillin, 100 μg/mL
  Growth temperature: 37°C
  Growth strain: DH5alpha
  Copy number: Unknown
Gene/Insert
  Gene/Insert name: ForminI Exon 9
  Species: M. musculus (mouse)
  Insert size (bp): 369
  GenBank ID: NM_010230
  Entrez Gene: Fmn1 (a.k.a. RP23-248J10.1, Fmn, ld)
  Cloning method: Restriction Enzyme; 5′ cloning site EcoRI (unknown if destroyed); 3′ cloning site BamHI (unknown if destroyed)
  Sequencing primers: 5′ n/a
Terms and licenses: Academic/Nonprofit Terms; Industry Terms: Not Available to Industry
How to cite: FmnI GST369/pGEX6p1 was a gift from Philip Leder (Addgene plasmid # 19322 ; http://n2t.net/addgene:19322 ; RRID:Addgene_19322)
