[The description below was written by a language model from this plasmid's Addgene catalogue record.]
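Description:
FmnI GST369/pGEX6p1 is a bacterial expression plasmid built on the pGEX-6P-1 backbone (about 4.9 kb without insert) and carrying a 369 bp fragment of mouse Formin-1 (Fmn1), recorded as "ForminI Exon 9". The fragment was inserted by restriction cloning using EcoRI and BamHI sites. The record lists EcoRI as the 5′ site and BamHI as the 3′ site and does not say whether either site survives. The plasmid is selected with ampicillin and propagated in a standard E. coli cloning strain. Its copy number is listed as unknown.

No feature table accompanies the record, so the regulatory elements are not itemised. They can only be inferred from what is generally known of the pGEX-6P series: these vectors place the cloned sequence downstream of a glutathione S-transferase (GST) coding region, under an IPTG-inducible tac promoter with a plasmid-borne lacI repressor gene. A PreScission protease recognition site between GST and the cloning site allows the tag to be removed after purification. The "GST369" in the name fits an N-terminal GST fusion to the 369 bp Formin-1 segment, although the record does not explicitly confirm the tag or the reading frame.

The construct would typically be used to produce a recombinant GST-tagged Formin-1 peptide in E. coli for glutathione affinity purification and in vitro binding or pull-down experiments. The associated publication concerns Formin-1 association with microtubules through a peptide domain encoded by exon 2. That suggests this exon 9 fragment was one of a set of domain fusions used for comparison or mapping, but the record does not state its specific role.
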