>Addgene plasmid #19322 | FmnI GST369/pGEX6p1 | addgene partial sequence | sequence record 25094 | pGEX-3 5'-CCGGGAGCTGCATGTGTCAGAGG-3'
GTCNCNCGAAACGCGCGAGGCAGATCGTCAGTCAGTCACGATGCGGCCGCTCGAGTCGACCCGGGAATTC
CTTCTGCTGACTAGATGAGGAGGTGCCTTCTCTTGTCTGGAATGGGGCGTGGATGTCTTTGCTGTCTTTT
GAGGGAGAGAGCTGGGTTAAGGAGATAGTCAGCTTCTTGGGTACTATCTGGCTGCTTCTGGTTGCTTTGC
TTTCAGCATCACAGGGCTTGAGGAAGGTCTCTCTGTCTGTCTGGATGCATACATTTCTGAAAGCCTTTGG
AGAGCAGTCATCATCTGTGGAAATGCACACATCTCTCATCTCTCCACATCCTTCCCGGCGCTTTTCTAAC
TGTTGCTTGAGATTTTCAATGGCTTCTTCAAGTCTTGCTGTTACTAATGCGTGCTCACCCCGGATGTGAA
ATGTCTTGAGTTCAAACTGGGATCCCAGGGGCCCCTGGAACAGAACTTCCAGATCCGATTTTGGAGGATG
GTCGCCACCACCAAACGTGGCTTGCCAGCCCTGCAAAGGCCATGCTATATACTTGCTGGATTTCAAGTAC
TTATCAATTTGTGGGATAGCTTCAATACGTTTTTTAAAACAAACTAATTTTGGGAACGCATCCAGGCACA
TTGGGTCCATGTATAAAACAACATCAAGAGCGTCATACAACATGNAGTCAGGATGGGTTACATGATCACC
ATTTAAATATGTTTTATGACATAAACGATCTTCGAACATTTTCAACATTTCAGGTAGCTGGCTAAAAAAA
TCAACTTTGAGAATATTCAAAGTCTTTACTATATGCAATTCTCGAAACACCGTATCTAATATCC
